>Addgene plasmid #81763 | pDONR223_KRT26_WT | addgene full sequence | sequence record 168875 | Addgene NGS Result
CTTTCCTGCGTTATCCCCTGATTCTGTGGATAACCGTATTACCGCCTTTGAGTGAGCTGATACCGCTCGC
CGCAGCCGAACGACCGAGCGCAGCGAGTCAGTGAGCGAGGAAGCGGAAGAGCGCCCAATACGCAAACCGC
CTCTCCCCGCGCGTTGGCCGATTCATTAATGCAGCTGGCACGACAGGTTTCCCGACTGGAAAGCGGGCAG
TGAGCGCAACGCAATTAATACGCGTACCGCTAGCCAGGAAGAGTTTGTAGAAACGCAAAAAGGCCATCCG
TCAGGATGGCCTTCTGCTTAGTTTGATGCCTGGCAGTTTATGGCGGGCGTCCTGCCCGCCACCCTCCGGG
CCGTTGCTTCACAACGTTCAAATCCGCTCCCGGCGGATTTGTCCTACTCAGGAGAGCGTTCACCGACAAA
CAACAGATAAAACGAAAGGCCCAGTCTTCCGACTGAGCCTTTCGTTTTATTTGATGCCTGGCAGTTCCCT
ACTCTCGCGTTAACGCTAGCATGGATGTTTTCCCAGTCACGACGTTGTAAAACGACGGCCAGTCTTAAGC
TCGGGCCCCAAATAATGATTTTATTTTGACTGATAGTGACCTGTTCGTTGCAACAAATTGATGAGCAATG
CTTTTTTATAATGCCAACTTTGTACAAAAAAGTTGGCACCATGTCTTTTCGACTTTCTGGTGGATCCAGG
AGGATCTGCTCGCGAACTGGGTCTGGTAGGCTGTCCGGTGGAGGAACAGGCTTCGTGGCTGGGAATGTGT
GTGTTGGATCGGGAGCAAGAAGCAGCTTTTCTTGTACTCTTGAGGGCATCTCTTCTGGAGGAAGCTTCTG
CAATAGCGGTGGAGGGTTGGGAAGTGGTGCCTGTGCTGGTTTTCTTGGCAATGAGCACAGCCTCCTCTCT
GGGAATGAAAAGGTGACCATGCAGAATCTCAACGACCGCCTGGCATCCTACCTGGACCATGTGCATGCTC
TAGAGGAGGCCAACGCAGACCTGGAGCAGAAGATCAAGGGCTGGTACGAGAAATGTGAGCCTGGCTCTTC
CCGGGAACACGATCATGACTATAGCAGATACTTCTCAGTCATAGAAGATCTTAAAAGGCAGATTATTTCT
GCGACCATCTGCAATGCCAGCATTGTTCTACAAAATGACAATGCCAGACTGACCGCTGATGACTTCAGGC
TGAAGTATGAAAATGAGCTGGCTCTGCACCACAGTGTTGAGGCCGACACCAGTGGTCTTCGCAGAGTGTT
GGATGAACTGACCCTTTGTACAACCGACCTGGAGATACAGTGTGAGACCCTCAGTGAGGAATTGACCTAC
CTCAAAAAAAGTCATGAGGAGGAAATGGAAGTCTTGCAATATACAGCTGGGGGGAACGTGAACGTGGAGA
TGAATGCAACCCCAGGAGTGGACCTAACTGTCCTGTTGAACAACATGAGGGCTGAGTATGAGGACTTGGC
TGAGCAGAACCGCAAAGATGCTGAAGCCTGGTTCAACGAGAGGAGTGCAACGCTGCAACAACAGATTTCC
GATCATGAGGGAGCAGCCACAGCAGCCAGAAATGAGCTGACCGAATTAAAACGCAATCTGCAAACCCTGG
AAATAGAACTTCAGTCCCTCATGGCTGTGAAACATTCCTATGAATGCTCCTTGGCTGAGACTGAAGGAAA
TTACTGCAATCAACTCCAGCAAATTCAGGATCAGATAGGGGTGATGGAGGAACAACTGCAACAGATTCGA
ACAGAAACAGAAGGCCAGAAGCTGGAGTATGAACAGCTTCTTGATGTAAAAATATTTTTAGAAAAAGAAA
TTGACATTTATTGCAACTTACTAGATGGAGAAGAAAGAAAAAGCAAATCCACATGTTACAAATCAAAAGG
ATACAGGCCTGTGAATTCTGGAAATCAAGCCAAAGACTCAACAGAAGAAACTATTGTTAAAACAGTGGTT
GAGGAACTGGATCAAATTGGCAATCTCCTTTCACTGAGAGTCCACTCAGTTGAAGAAAAGTCCTCTAAAA
TAAGCAACATTACAGTAGAGCAACGAGTACCTTCTAAAGCACCATGATTGCCAACTTTCTTGTACAAAGT
TGGCATTATAAGAAAGCATTGCTTATCAATTTGTTGCAACGAACAGGTCACTATCAGTCAAAATAAAATC
ATTATTTGCCATCCAGCTGATATCCCCTATAGTGAGTCGTATTACATGGTCATAGCTGTTTCCTGGCAGC
TCTGGCCCGTGTCTCAAAATCTCTGATGTTACATTGCACAAGATAAAAATATATCATCATGCCTCCTCTA
GACCAGCCAGGACAGAAATGCCTCGACTTCGCTGCTACCCAAGGTTGCCGGGTGACGCACACCGTGGAAA
CGGATGAAGGCACGAACCCAGTGGACATAAGCCTGTTCGGTTCGTAAGCTGTAATGCAAGTAGCGTATGC
GCTCACGCAACTGGTCCAGAACCTTGACCGAACGCAGCGGTGGTAACGGCGCAGTGGCGGTTTTCATGGC
TTGTTATGACTGTTTTTTTGGGGTACAGTCTATGCCTCGGGCATCCAAGCAGCAAGCGCGTTACGCCGTG
GGTCGATGTTTGATGTTATGGAGCAGCAACGATGTTACGCAGCAGGGCAGTCGCCCTAAAACAAAGTTAA
ACATTATGAGGGAAGCGGTGATCGCCGAAGTATCGACTCAACTATCAGAGGTAGTTGGCGTCATCGAGCG
CCATCTCGAACCGACGTTGCTGGCCGTACATTTGTACGGCTCCGCAGTGGATGGCGGCCTGAAGCCACAC
AGTGATATTGATTTGCTGGTTACGGTGACCGTAAGGCTTGATGAAACAACGCGGCGAGCTTTGATCAACG
ACCTTTTGGAAACTTCGGCTTCCCCTGGAGAGAGCGAGATTCTCCGCGCTGTAGAAGTCACCATTGTTGT
GCACGACGACATCATTCCGTGGCGTTATCCAGCTAAGCGCGAACTGCAATTTGGAGAATGGCAGCGCAAT
GACATTCTTGCAGGTATCTTCGAGCCAGCCACGATCGACATTGATCTGGCTATCTTGCTGACAAAAGCAA
GAGAACATAGCGTTGCCTTGGTAGGTCCAGCGGCGGAGGAACTCTTTGATCCGGTTCCTGAACAGGATCT
ATTTGAGGCGCTAAATGAAACCTTAACGCTATGGAACTCGCCGCCCGACTGGGCTGGCGATGAGCGAAAT
GTAGTGCTTACGTTGTCCCGCATTTGGTACAGCGCAGTAACCGGCAAAATCGCGCCGAAGGATGTCGCTG
CCGACTGGGCAATGGAGCGCCTGCCGGCCCAGTATCAGCCCGTCATACTTGAAGCTAGACAGGCTTATCT
TGGACAAGAAGAAGATCGCTTGGCCTCGCGCGCAGATCAGTTGGAAGAATTTGTCCACTACGTGAAAGGC
GAGATCACCAAGGTAGTCGGCAAATAACCCTCGAGCCACCCATGACCAAAATCCCTTAACGTGAGTTACG
CGTCGTTCCACTGAGCGTCAGACCCCGTAGAAAAGATCAAAGGATCTTCTTGAGATCCTTTTTTTCTGCG
CGTAATCTGCTGCTTGCAAACAAAAAAACCACCGCTACCAGCGGTGGTTTGTTTGCCGGATCAAGAGCTA
CCAACTCTTTTTCCGAAGGTAACTGGCTTCAGCAGAGCGCAGATACCAAATACTGTTCTTCTAGTGTAGC
CGTAGTTAGGCCACCACTTCAAGAACTCTGTAGCACCGCCTACATACCTCGCTCTGCTAATCCTGTTACC
AGTGGCTGCTGCCAGTGGCGATAAGTCGTGTCTTACCGGGTTGGACTCAAGACGATAGTTACCGGATAAG
GCGCAGCGGTCGGGCTGAACGGGGGGTTCGTGCACACAGCCCAGCTTGGAGCGAACGACCTACACCGAAC
TGAGATACCTACAGCGTGAGCTATGAGAAAGCGCCACGCTTCCCGAAGGGAGAAAGGCGGACAGGTATCC
GGTAAGCGGCAGGGTCGGAACAGGAGAGCGCACGAGGGAGCTTCCAGGGGGAAACGCCTGGTATCTTTAT
AGTCCTGTCGGGTTTCGCCACCTCTGACTTGAGCGTCGATTTTTGTGATGCTCGTCAGGGGGGCGGAGCC
TATGGAAAAACGCCAGCAACGCGGCCTTTTTACGGTTCCTGGCCTTTTGCTGGCCTTTTGCTCACATGTT
Features (pLannotate 1.2.2; 12 found; start..end, strand, type, name):
    121..213     +  CDS            lacI (fragment): lac repressor; lacI; The lac repressor binds to the lac operator to inhibit transcription in E. coli. This inhibition can be relieved by adding lactose or isopropyl-β-D-thiogalactopyranoside (IPTG).
    268..295     -  terminator     rrnB T2 terminator: transcription terminator T2 from the E. coli rrnB gene
    427..470     +  terminator     rrnB T1 terminator: Escherichia coli rrnB; transcription terminator T1 from the E. coli rrnB gene
    517..553     -  CDS            lacZα (fragment): LacZα fragment of β-galactosidase; lacZ fragment
    570..665     +  protein_bind   attL3: mutant version of attL; recombination site for the Gateway® LR reaction LR Clonase™
    671..2074    +  CDS            KRT26: K1C26_HUMAN - Also known as KRT25B Experimental evidence at protein level: Swiss-Prot protein existence level 1. From Homo sapiens (Human).
   2082..2177    -  protein_bind   attL3: mutant version of attL; recombination site for the Gateway® LR reaction LR Clonase™
   2196..2214    -  promoter       T7 promoter: promoter for bacteriophage T7 RNA polymerase
   2404..2427    +  promoter       Pc promoter (fragment): intI1 (promoter lies within the coding sequence); class 1 integron promoter
   2603..2659    +  CDS            GmR (fragment): gentamycin acetyltransferase; aacC1; confers resistance to gentamycin
   2666..3457    +  CDS            SmR: aminoglycoside adenylyltransferase (Murphy, 1985); aadA; confers resistance to spectinomycin and streptomycin
   3550..4138    +  rep_origin     ori: high-copy-number ColE1/pMB1/pBR322/pUC origin of replication
