[The description below was written by a language model from this plasmid's Addgene catalogue record and pLannotate feature annotations shown in this document.]
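Description:
pDONR223_KRT26_WT is a Gateway entry clone built on the pDONR223 backbone and carrying the wild-type open reading frame of human KRT26 (keratin 26, also known as K25IRS2 or KRT25B). It belongs to the Target Accelerator Plasmid Collection, a set of ORF clones assembled for systematic functional testing of cancer-associated genes and their variants; this clone represents the reference allele. The sequenced plasmid is about 4.2 kb. It replicates in E. coli from a high-copy ColE1/pUC-type origin and is selected with spectinomycin through the aadA (SmR) aminoglycoside adenylyltransferase gene. A fragment of a class 1 integron Pc promoter and a remnant of a gentamicin resistance gene lie just upstream of aadA.

The KRT26 coding sequence of roughly 1.4 kb is flanked on both sides by attL recombination sites. The automated annotation labels both as attL3, which probably reflects similarity among attL variants rather than two identical sites. These sites let LR Clonase transfer the ORF directionally into any compatible Gateway destination vector. The insert is in the "closed" configuration, with a stop codon immediately after the ORF, so it will yield native or N-terminally tagged protein but cannot be read through into a C-terminal fusion. No promoter drives the insert in this plasmid. rrnB T1 and T2 terminators upstream of the cassette insulate it from read-through transcription, and a T7 promoter sits downstream of the cassette on the opposite strand, pointing back toward the insert. Short lacI and lacZα fragments are backbone remnants with no evident function. M13 primer sites flank the cassette for sequence verification. The plasmid serves as a shuttle source of the KRT26 ORF for building expression constructs, not as an expression vector itself.
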