Addgene plasmid #81763: pDONR223_KRT26_WT
Purpose: Gateway Donor vector containing KRT26 , part of the Target Accelerator Plasmid Collection.
Depositing lab: Jesse Boehm & William Hahn & David Root. Depositing organization: Broad Institute. Publication: Systematic Functional Interrogation of Rare Cancer Variants Identifies Oncogenic Alleles. Kim E, Ilic N, Shrestha Y, Zou L, Kamburov A, Zhu C, Yang X, Lubonja R, Tran N, Nguyen C, Lawrence MS, Piccioni F, Bagul M, Doench JG, Chouinard CR, Wu X, Hogstrom L, Natoli T, Tamayo P, Horn H, Corsello SM, Lage K, Root DE, Subramanian A, Golub TR, Getz G, Boehm JS, Hahn WC. Cancer Discov. 2016 Jul;6(7):714-26. doi: 10.1158/2159-8290.CD-16-0160. Epub 2016 May 4. PubMed 27147599.
Backbone
  Vector backbone: pDONR223
  Backbone manufacturer: Invitrogen
  Backbone size w/o insert (bp): 2790
  Vector type: Gateway Entry vector
Growth in bacteria
  Bacterial resistance: Spectinomycin, 50 μg/mL
  Growth temperature: 37°C
  Growth strain: DH5alpha
  Copy number: High Copy
Gene/Insert
  Gene/Insert name: KRT26 (alt name: NM_181539.4)
  Species: H. sapiens (human)
  Mutation: WT
  Entrez Gene: KRT26 (a.k.a. CK26, K25, K25IRS2, K26, KRT25B)
  Promoter: None
  Cloning method: Gateway Cloning
  Sequencing primers: 5′ M13pUC-fwd; 3′ M13-Rev
Terms and licenses: Academic/Nonprofit Terms; Industry Terms: Not Available to Industry
Depositor comments: Closed state: stop codon immediately follows insert
How to cite: pDONR223_KRT26_WT was a gift from Jesse Boehm & William Hahn & David Root (Addgene plasmid # 81763 ; http://n2t.net/addgene:81763 ; RRID:Addgene_81763)
