>Addgene plasmid #81763 | pDONR223_KRT26_WT | depositor partial sequence | sequence record 155082 | Insert sequence
ATGTCTTTTCGACTTTCTGGTGGATCCAGGAGGATCTGCTCGCGAACTGGGTCTGGTAGGCTGTCCGGTG
GAGGAACAGGCTTCGTGGCTGGGAATGTGTGTGTTGGATCGGGAGCAAGAAGCAGCTTTTCTTGTACTCT
TGAGGGCATCTCTTCTGGAGGAAGCTTCTGCAATAGCGGTGGAGGGTTGGGAAGTGGTGCCTGTGCTGGT
TTTCTTGGCAATGAGCACAGCCTCCTCTCTGGGAATGAAAAGGTGACCATGCAGAATCTCAACGACCGCC
TGGCATCCTACCTGGACCATGTGCATGCTCTAGAGGAGGCCAACGCAGACCTGGAGCAGAAGATCAAGGG
CTGGTACGAGAAATGTGAGCCTGGCTCTTCCCGGGAACACGATCATGACTATAGCAGATACTTCTCAGTC
ATAGAAGATCTTAAAAGGCAGATTATTTCTGCGACCATCTGCAATGCCAGCATTGTTCTACAAAATGACA
ATGCCAGACTGACCGCTGATGACTTCAGGCTGAAGTATGAAAATGAGCTGGCTCTGCACCACAGTGTTGA
GGCCGACACCAGTGGTCTTCGCAGAGTGTTGGATGAACTGACCCTTTGTACAACCGACCTGGAGATACAG
TGTGAGACCCTCAGTGAGGAATTGACCTACCTCAAAAAAAGTCATGAGGAGGAAATGGAAGTCTTGCAAT
ATACAGCTGGGGGGAACGTGAACGTGGAGATGAATGCAACCCCAGGAGTGGACCTAACTGTCCTGTTGAA
CAACATGAGGGCTGAGTATGAGGACTTGGCTGAGCAGAACCGCAAAGATGCTGAAGCCTGGTTCAACGAG
AGGAGTGCAACGCTGCAACAACAGATTTCCGATCATGAGGGAGCAGCCACAGCAGCCAGAAATGAGCTGA
CCGAATTAAAACGCAATCTGCAAACCCTGGAAATAGAACTTCAGTCCCTCATGGCTGTGAAACATTCCTA
TGAATGCTCCTTGGCTGAGACTGAAGGAAATTACTGCAATCAACTCCAGCAAATTCAGGATCAGATAGGG
GTGATGGAGGAACAACTGCAACAGATTCGAACAGAAACAGAAGGCCAGAAGCTGGAGTATGAACAGCTTC
TTGATGTAAAAATATTTTTAGAAAAAGAAATTGACATTTATTGCAACTTACTAGATGGAGAAGAAAGAAA
AAGCAAATCCACATGTTACAAATCAAAAGGATACAGGCCTGTGAATTCTGGAAATCAAGCCAAAGACTCA
ACAGAAGAAACTATTGTTAAAACAGTGGTTGAGGAACTGGATCAAATTGGCAATCTCCTTTCACTGAGAG
TCCACTCAGTTGAAGAAAAGTCCTCTAAAATAAGCAACATTACAGTAGAGCAACGAGTACCTTCTAAAGC
ACCATGA
