>Addgene plasmid #81763 | pDONR223_KRT26_WT | addgene partial sequence | sequence record 160398 | M13-F20 5'-TGTAAAACGACGGCCAGT-3'
TTTTATTTTGACTGATAGTGACCTGTTCGTTGCAACAAATTGATGAGCAATGCTTTTTTATAATGCCAAC
TTTGTACAAAAAAGTTGGCACCATGTCTTTTCGACTTTCTGGTGGATCCAGGAGGATCTGCTCGCGAACT
GGGTCTGGTAGGCTGTCCGGTGGAGGAACAGGCTTCGTGGCTGGGAATGTGTGTGTTGGATCGGGAGCAA
GAAGCAGCTTTTCTTGTACTCTTGAGGGCATCTCTTCTGGAGGAAGCTTCTGCAATAGCGGTGGAGGGTT
GGGAAGTGGTGCCTGTGCTGGTTTTCTTGGCAATGAGCACAGCCTCCTCTCTGGGAATGAAAAGGTGACC
ATGCAGAATCTCAACGACCGCCTGGCATCCTACCTGGACCATGTGCATGCTCTAGAGGAGGCCAACGCAG
ACCTGGAGCAGAAGATCAAGGGCTGGTACGAGAAATGTGAGCCTGGCTCTTCCCGGGAACACGATCATGA
CTATAGCAGATACTTCTCAGTCATAGAAGATCTTAAAAGGCAGATTATTTCTGCGACCATCTGCAATGCC
AGCATTGTTCTACAAAATGACAATGCCAGACTGACCGCTGATGACTTCAGGCTGAAGTATGAAAATGAGC
TGGCTCTGCACCACAGTGTTGAGGCCGACACCAGTGGTCTTCGCAGAGTGTTGGATGAACTGACCCTTTG
TACAACCGACCTGGAGATACAGTGTGAGACCCTCAGTGAGGAATTGACCTACCTCAAAAAAAGTCATGAG
GAGGAAATGGAAGTCTTGCAATATACAGCTGGGGGGAACGTGAACGTGGAGATGAATGCAACCCCAGGAG
TGGACCTAACTGTCCTGTTGAACAACATGAGGGCTGAGTATGAGGACTTGGCTGAGCAGAACCGCAAAGA
TGCTGAAGCCTGGTTCAACGAGAGGAGTGCAACGCTGCAACAACAGATTTCCGATCATGAGGGAGCAGCC
ACAGCAGCCAGAAATGAGCTGACCGAATTAAAACGCAATCTGCAAACCCTGGAAATAG
